>Addgene plasmid #238104 | pME234 | addgene full sequence | sequence record 472665 | Addgene NGS Result
TTGAGATCCTTTTTTTCTGCGCGTAATCTGCTGCTTGCAAACAAAAAAACCACCGCTACCAGCGGTGGTT
TGTTTGCCGGATCAAGAGCTACCAACTCTTTTTCCGAAGGTAACTGGCTTCAGCAGAGCGCAGATACCAA
ATACTGTTCTTCTAGTGTAGCCGTAGTTAGGCCACCACTTCAAGAACTCTGTAGCACCGCCTACATACCT
CGCTCTGCTAATCCTGTTACCAGTGGCTGCTGCCAGTGGCGATAAGTCGTGTCTTACCGGGTTGGACTCA
AGACGATAGTTACCGGATAAGGCGCAGCGGTCGGGCTGAACGGGGGGTTCGTGCACACAGCCCAGCTTGG
AGCGAACGACCTACACCGAACTGAGATACCTACAGCGTGAGCTATGAGAAAGCGCCACGCTTCCCGAAGG
GAGAAAGGCGGACAGGTATCCGGTAAGCGGCAGGGTCGGAACAGGAGAGCGCACGAGGGAGCTTCCAGGG
GGAAACGCCTGGTATCTTTATAGTCCTGTCGGGTTTCGCCACCTCTGACTTGAGCGTCGATTTTTGTGAT
GCTCGTCAGGGGGGCGGAGCCTATGGAAAAACGCCAGCAACGCGGCCTTTTTACGGTTCCTGGCCTTTTG
CTGGCCTTTTGCTCACATGTTCTTTCCTGCGTTATCCCCTGATTCTGTGGATAACCGTATTACCGCCTTT
GAGTGAGCTGATACCGCTCGCCGCAGCCGAACGACCGAGCGCAGCGAGTCAGTGAGCGAGGAAGCGGAAG
AGCGCCCAATACGCAAACCGCCTCTCCCCGCGCGTTGGCCGATTCATTAATGCAGCTGGCACGACAGGTT
TCCCGACTGGAAAGCGGGCAGTGAGCGCAACGCAATTAATGTGAGTTAGCTCACTCATTAGGCACCCTAG
GCTTTACACTTTATGCTTCCGGCTCGTATGTTGTGTGGAATTGTGAGCGGATAACAATTTCACACAGGAA
ACAGCTATGACCATGATTACGCCAAGCTCTAGCTAGAGGTCGACGGTATCGAGCCCCAGCTGGTTCTTTC
CGCCTCAGAAGCCATAGAGCCCACCGCATCCCCAGCATGCCTGCTATTGTCTTCCCAATCCTCCCCCTTG
CTGTCCTGCCCCACCCCACCCCCCAGAATAGAATGACACCTACTCAGACAATGCGATGCAATTTCCTCAT
TTTATTAGGAAAGGACAGTGGGAGTGGCACCTTCCAGGGTCAAGGAAGGCACGGGGGAGGGGCAAACAAC
AGATGGCTGGCAACTAGAAGGCACAGTCGAGGCTGATCAGCGGGTTTAAACTCAATGGTGATGGTGATGA
TGACCGGTTAGACTTTCCTCTTCTTCTTGGGAGAACCACCAGACTTGTACAGCTCGTCCATGCCGCCGGT
GGAGTGGCGGCCCTCGGCGCGTTCGTACTGTTCCACGATGGTGTAGTCCTCGTTGTGGGAGGTGATGTCC
AACTTGATGTTGACGTTGTAGGCGCCGGGCAGCTGCACGGGCTTCTTGGCCTTGTAGGTGGTCTTGACCT
CAGCGTCGTAGTGGCCGCCGTCCTTCAGCTTCAGCCTCTGCTTGATCTCGCCCTTCAGGGCGCCGTCCTC
GGGGTACATCCGCTCGGAGGAGGCCTCCCAGCCCATGGTCTTCTTCTGCATTACGGGGCCGTCGGAGGGG
AAGTTGGTGCCGCGCAGCTTCACCTTGTAGATGAACTCGCCGTCCTGCAGGGAGGAGTCCTGGGTCACGG
TCACCACGCCGCCGTCCTCGAAGTTCATCACGCGCTCCCACTTGAAGCCCTCGGGGAAGGACAGCTTCAA
GTAGTCGGGGATGTCGGCGGGGTGCTTCACGTAGGCCTTGGAGCCGTACATGAACTGAGGGGACAGGATG
TCCCAGGCGAAGGGCAGGGGGCCACCCTTGGTCACCTTCAGCTTGGCGGTCTGGGTGCCCTCGTAGGGGC
GGCCCTCGCCCTCGCCCTCGATCTCGAACTCGTGGCCGTTCACGGAGCCCTCCATGTGCACCTTGAAGCG
CATGAACTCCTTGATGATGGCCATGTTATCCTCCTCGCCCTTGCTCACCATAGGTCCAGGGTTCTCCTCC
ACGTCTCCAGCCTGCTTCAGCAGGCTGAAGTTAGTAGCTCCGCTTCCGACTTTCCTCTTCTTCTTGGGCT
CGAATTCGCTGCCGTCGGCGGTTCTTTTTGAGCCGCCAGAGTCACCTCCCAGCTGAGACAGGTCGATCCG
TGTCTCGTACAGGCCGGTGATGCTCTGGTGGATCAGGGTGGCGTCCAGCACCTCTTTGGTGCTACGGTAC
ACCTTCCGGTCGATGGTGGTGTCAAAGTACTTGAAGGCCCTAGGGGCTCCCAGATTGGTCAGGGTAAACA
GGTGGATGATATTCTCGGCCTGCTCTCTGATGGGCTTATCCCGGTGCTTGTTGTAGGCGGACAGCACTTT
GTCCAGATTAGCGTCGGCCAGGATCACTCTCTTGGAGAACTCGCTGATCTGCTCGATGATCTCGTCCAGG
TAGTGCTTGTGCTGTTCCACAAACAGCTGTTTCTGCTCATTATCCTCGGGGGAGCCCTTCAGCTTCTCAT
AGTGGCTGGCCAGGTACAGGAAGTTCACATATTTGGAGGGCAGGGCCAGTTCGTTTCCCTTCTGCAGGAA
CCGGGCAGAGGCCAGCATTCTCTTCCGGCCGTTTTCCAGCTCGAACAGGGAGTACTTAGGCAGCTTGATG
ATCAGGTCCTTTTTCACTTCTTTGTAGCCCTTGGCTTCCAGAAAGTCGATGGGATTCTTCTCGAAGCTGC
TTCTTTCCATGATGGTGATCCCCAGCAGCTCTTTCACACTCTTCAGTTTCTTGGACTTGCCCTTTTCCAC
TTTGGCCACCACCAGCACAGAATAGGCCACGGTGGGGCTCACGAAGCCGCCGTACTTCTTAGGGTCCCAG
TCCTTCTTTCTGGCGATCAGCTTATCGCTGTTCCTCTTGGGACGGATAGACTCTTTGCTGAAGCCGCCTG
TCTGCACCTCGGTCTTTTTCACGATATTCACTTGGGGCATGCTCAGCACTTTCCGCACGGTGGCAAAATC
CCGGCCCTTATCCCACACGATCTCCCCGGTTTCGCCGTTTGTCTCGATCAGAGGCCGCTTCCGGATCTCG
CCGTTGGCCAGGGTAATCTCGGTCTTGAAAAAGTTCATGATGTTGCTGTAGAAGAAGTACTTGGCGGTAG
CCTTGCCGATTTCCTGCTCGCTCTTGGCGATCATCTTCCGCACGTCGTACACCTTGTAGTCGCCGTACAC
GAACTCGCTTTCCAGCTTAGGGTACTTTTTGATCAGGGCGGTTCCCACGACGGCGTTCAGGTAGGCGTCG
TGGGCGTGGTGGTAGTTGTTGATCTCGCGCACTTTGTAAAACTGGAAATCCTTCCGGAAATCGGACACCA
GCTTGGACTTCAGGGTGATCACTTTCACTTCCCGGATCAGCTTGTCATTCTCGTCGTACTTAGTGTTCAT
CCGGGAGTCCAGGATCTGTGCCACGTGCTTTGTGATCTGCCGGGTTTCCACCAGCTGTCTCTTGATGAAG
CCGGCCTTATCCAGTTCGCTCAGGCCGCCTCTCTCGGCCTTGGTCAGATTGTCGAACTTTCTCTGGGTAA
TCAGCTTGGCGTTCAGCAGCTGCCGCCAGTAGTTCTTCATCTTCTTCACGACCTCTTCGGAGGGCACGTT
GTCGCTCTTGCCCCGGTTCTTGTCGCTTCTGGTCAGCACCTTGTTGTCGATGGAGTCGTCCTTCAGAAAG
CTCTGAGGCACGATATGGTCCACATCGTAGTCGGACAGCCGGTTGATGTCCAGTTCCTGGTCCACGTACA
TATCCCGCCCATTCTGCAGGTAGTACAGGTACAGCTTCTCGTTCTGCAGCTGGGTGTTTTCCACGGGGTG
TTCTTTCAGGATCTGGCTGCCCAGCTCTTTGATGCCCTCTTCGATCCGCTTCATTCTCTCGCGGCTGTTC
TTCTGTCCCTTCTGGGTGGTCTGGTTCTCTCTGGCCATTTCGATCACGATGTTCTCGGGCTTGTGCCGGC
CCATCACTTTCACGAGCTCGTCCACCACCTTCACTGTCTGCAGGATGCCCTTCTTAATGGCGGGGCTGCC
GGCCAGATTGGCAATGTGCTCGTGCAGGCTATCGCCCTGGCCGGACACCTGGGCTTTCTGGATGTCCTCT
TTAAAGGTCAGGCTGTCGTCGTGGATCAGCTGCATGAAGTTTCTGTTGGCGAAGCCGTCGGACTTCAGGA
AATCCAGGATTGTCTTGCCGGACTGCTTGTCCCGGATGCCGTTGATCAGCTTCCGGCTCAGCCTGCCCCA
GCCGGTGTATCTCCGCCGCTTCAGCTGCTTCATCACTTTGTCGTCGAACAGGTGGGCATAGGTTTTCAGC
CGTTCCTCGATCATCTCTCTGTCCTCAAACAGTGTCAGGGTCAGCACGATATCTTCCAGAATGTCCTCGT
TTTCCTCATTGTCCAGGAAGTCCTTGTCCTTGATAATTTTCAGCAGATCGTGGTATGTGCCCAGGGAGGC
GTTGAACCGATCTTCCACGCCGGAGATTTCCACGGAGTCGAAGCACTCGATTTTCTTGAAGTAGTCCTCT
TTCAGCTGCTTCACGGTCACTTTCCGGTTGGTCTTGAACAGCAGGTCCACGATGGCCTTTTTCTGCTCGC
CGCTCAGGAAGGCGGGCTTTCTCATTCCCTCGGTCACGTATTTCACTTTGGTCAGCTCGTTATACACGGT
GAAGTACTCGTACAGCAGGCTGTGCTTGGGCAGCACCTTCTCGTTGGGCAGGTTCTTATCGAAGTTGGTC
ATCCGCTCGATGAAGCTCTGGGCGGAAGCGCCCTTGTCCACCACTTCCTCGAAGTTCCAGGGGGTGATGG
TTTCCTCGCTCTTTCTGGTCATCCAGGCGAATCTGCTGTTTCCCCTGGCCAGAGGGCCCACGTAGTAGGG
GATGCGGAAGGTCAGGATCTTCTCGATCTTTTCCCGGTTGTCCTTCAGGAATGGGTAAAAATCTTCCTGC
CGCCGCAGAATGGCGTGCAGCTCTCCCAGGTGGATCTGGTGGGGGATGCTGCCGTTGTCGAAGGTCCGCT
GCTTCCGCAGCAGGTCCTCTCTGTTCAGCTTCACGAGCAGTTCCTCGGTGCCGTCCATCTTTTCCAGGAT
GGGCTTGATGAACTTGTAGAACTCTTCCTGGCTGGCTCCGCCGTCAATGTAGCCGGCGTAGCCGTTCTTG
CTCTGGTCGAAGAAAATCTCTTTGTACTTCTCAGGCAGCTGCTGCCGCACGAGAGCTTTCAGCAGGGTCA
GGTCCTGGTGGTGCTCGTCGTATCTCTTGATCATAGAGGCGCTCAGGGGGGCCTTGGTGATCTCGGTGTT
CACTCTCAGGATGTCGCTCAGCAGGATGGCGTCGGACAGGTTCTTGGCGGCCAGAAACAGGTCGGCGTAC
TGGTCGCCGATCTGGGCCAGCAGGTTGTCCAGGTCGTCGTCGTAGGTGTCCTTGCTCAGCTGCAGTTTGG
CATCCTCGGCCAGGTCGAAGTTGCTCTTGAAGTTGGGGGTCAGGCCCAGGCTCAGGGCAATCAGGTTTCC
GAACAGGCCATTCTTCTTCTCGCCGGGCAGCTGGGCGATCAGATTTTCCAGCCGTCTGCTCTTGCTCAGT
CTGGCAGACAGGATGGCCTTGGCGTCCACGCCGCTGGCGTTGATGGGGTTTTCCTCGAACAGCTGGTTGT
AGGTCTGCACCAGCTGGATGAACAGCTTGTCCACGTCGCTGTTGTCGGGGTTCAGGTCGCCCTCGATCAG
GAAGTGGCCCCGGAACTTGATCATGTGGGCCAGGGCCAGATAGATCAGCCGCAGGTCGGCCTTGTCGGTG
CTGTCCACCAGTTTCTTTCTCAGGTGGTAGATGGTGGGGTACTTCTCGTGGTAGGCCACCTCGTCCACGA
TGTTGCCGAAGATGGGGTGCCGCTCGTGCTTCTTATCCTCTTCCACCAGGAAGGACTCTTCCAGTCTGTG
GAAGAAGCTGTCGTCCACCTTGGCCATCTCGTTGCTGAAGATCTCTTGCAGATAGCAGATCCGGTTCTTC
CGTCTGGTGTATCTTCTTCTGGCGGTTCTCTTCAGCCGGGTGGCCTCGGCTGTTTCGCCGCTGTCGAACA
GCAGGGCTCCGATCAGGTTCTTCTTGATGCTGTGCCGGTCGGTGTTGCCCAGCACCTTGAATTTCTTGCT
GGGCACCTTGTACTCGTCGGTGATCACGGCCCAGCCCACAGAGTTGGTGCCGATGGCCAGGCCGATGCTG
TACTTCTTGTCTGACCCCCCGCTGCTGCCCCCGCTGCTTTCAGGTGTTGCGCTCTCGCTTGTGCCAGGTG
TCTCAGAGCCAGAGGAGCCTCCGCTAGATCCTCCGGAGTCGGTGGAGCTCTGGGCCTTCTTCTGAGCCTT
GAACACCTGTCTAGGCATCCGAAAGAAATAGCACAGCAGGGCGGCACATTCATCTGCCAGGATTCCCTCG
GTAATTTCGACGCGGTGATTCATGCCGGGGTGGTGCAGCACGTCCATCAGGGAGCCTGCGGCGCCGGTTT
TTGCGTTCCTCACGCCAAACACCACGCGGCCGATCCTAGAGTGGATCATGGCGCCGGCGCACATCACGCA
AGGCTCGAATGTCACGTACAGGGTGGCGTCAATCAGTCTGTAGTTCTGCATGACCAGGCCGCCCTGTCTC
AGGGCCATAATTTCGGCATGGGCTGTTGGGTCGTGCAGGCCGATGGCTCTGTTCCAGCCCTCGCCGATCA
CTCTATTGTTCAGCACCAGCACGGCTCCCACAGGCACCTCCCTCTCATCGCGTGCCCTCTTGGCCAGGGT
CAGGGCATGTCTCATCCAGTACTCGTGGGAAAACTCCACCTCAGAGACTTTCCGCTTCTTCTTTGGTGAC
TCGAACTCGCTTCCGTCGGCTGTCCGTTTCATGGTGGCGGCTCTCCCTATAGTGAGTCGTATTAGCGGCC
GCGGATCTCTAGCGGATCTGACGGTTCACTAAACCAGCTCTGCTTATATAGACCTCCCACCGTACACGCC
TACCGCCCATTTGCGTCAATGGGGCGGAGTTGTTACGACATTTTGGAAAGTCCCGTTGATTTTGGTGCCA
AAACAAACTCCCATTGACGTCAATGGGGTGGAGACTTGGAAATCCCCGTGAGTCAAACCGCTATCCACGC
CCATTGATGTACTGCCAAAACCGCATCACCATGGTAATAGCGATGACTAATACGTAGATGTACTGCCAAG
TAGGAAAGTCCCATAAGGTCATGTACTGGGCATAATGCCAGGCGGGCCATTTACCGTCATTGACGTCAAT
AGGGGGCGTACTTGGCATATGATACACTTGATGTACTGCCAAGTGGGCAGTTTACCGTAAATACTCCACC
CATTGACGTCAATGGAAAGTCCCTATTGGCGTTACTATGGGAACATACGTCATTATTGACGTCAATGGGC
GGGGGTCGTTGGGCGGTCAGCCAGGCGGGCCATTTACCGTAAGTTATGTAACGCGGAACTCCATATATGG
GCTATGAACTAATGACCCCGTAATTGATTACTATTAATAACTAGTCAATAATCAATGTCAACGCGTATAT
CTGGCCCGTACATCGCGAAGCAGCGCAAAACGCCTAACCCTAAGCAGATTCTTCATGCAATTGTCGGTCA
AGCCTTGCCTTGTTGTAGCTTAAATTTTGCTCGCGCACTACTCAGCGACCTCCAACACACAAGCAGGGAG
CAGATACTGGCTTAACTATGCGGCATCAGAGCAGATTGTACTGAGAGTCGACCCTAGGGGATCGGGAGAT
CGATCTCCCGATCCGTCGACGTCAGGTGGCACTTTTCGGGGAAATGTGCGCGGAACCCCTATTTGTTTAT
TTTTCTAAATACATTCAAATATGTATCCGCTCATGAGACAATAACCCTGATAAATGCTTCAATAATATTG
AAAAAGGAAGAGTATGAGTATTCAACATTTCCGTGTCGCCCTTATTCCCTTTTTTGCGGCATTTTGCCTT
CCTGTTTTTGCTCACCCAGAAACGCTGGTGAAAGTAAAAGATGCTGAAGATCAGTTGGGTGCACGAGTGG
GTTACATCGAACTGGATCTCAACAGCGGTAAGATCCTTGAGAGTTTTCGCCCCGAAGAACGTTTTCCAAT
GATGAGCACTTTTAAAGTTCTGCTATGTGGCGCGGTATTATCCCGTATTGACGCCGGGCAAGAGCAACTC
GGTCGCCGCATACACTATTCTCAGAATGACTTGGTTGAGTACTCACCAGTCACAGAAAAGCATCTTACGG
ATGGCATGACAGTAAGAGAATTATGCAGTGCTGCCATAACCATGAGTGATAACACTGCGGCCAACTTACT
TCTGACAACGATCGGAGGACCGAAGGAGCTAACCGCTTTTTTGCACAACATGGGGGATCATGTAACTCGC
CTTGATCGTTGGGAACCGGAGCTGAATGAAGCCATACCAAACGACGAGCGTGACACCACGATGCCTGTAG
CAATGGCAACAACGTTGCGCAAACTATTAACTGGCGAACTACTTACTCTAGCTTCCCGGCAACAATTAAT
AGACTGGATGGAGGCGGATAAAGTTGCAGGACCACTTCTGCGCTCGGCCCTTCCGGCTGGCTGGTTTATT
GCTGATAAATCTGGAGCCGGTGAGCGTGGGTCCCGCGGTATCATTGCAGCACTGGGGCCAGATGGTAAGC
CCTCCCGTATCGTAGTTATCTACACGACGGGGAGTCAGGCAACTATGGATGAACGAAATAGACAGATCGC
TGAGATAGGTGCCTCACTGATTAAGCATTGGTAACTGTCAGACCAAGTTTACTCATATATACTTTAGATT
GATTTAAAACTTCATTTTTAATTTAAAAGGATCTAGGTGAAGATCCTTTTTGATAATCTCATGACCAAAA
TCCCTTAACGTGAGTTTTCGTTCCACTGAGTGTCAGACCCCGTAGAAAAGATCAAAGGATCTTC
Features (pLannotate 1.2.2; 18 found; start..end, strand, type, name):
      1..589     +  rep_origin     ori: high-copy-number ColE1/pMB1/pBR322/pUC origin of replication
    772..864     +  CDS            lacI (fragment): lac repressor; lacI; The lac repressor binds to the lac operator to inhibit transcription in E. coli. This inhibition can be relieved by adding lactose or isopropyl-β-D-thiogalactopyranoside (IPTG).
    877..898     +  protein_bind   CAP binding site: CAP binding activates transcription in the presence of cAMP. E. coli catabolite activator protein
    913..943     +  promoter       lac promoter: promoter for the E. coli lac operon
    951..967     +  protein_bind   lac operator: The lac repressor binds to the lac operator to inhibit transcription in E. coli. This inhibition can be relieved by adding lactose or isopropyl-β-D-thiogalactopyranoside (IPTG). lac repressor encoded by lacI
   1016..1032    -  misc_feature   MCS (fragment): pBluescript multiple cloning site
   1037..1058    -  promoter       SV40 promoter (fragment): SV40 enhancer and early promoter
   1062..1286    -  polyA_signal   bGH poly(A) signal: bovine growth hormone polyadenylation signal
   1374..2081    -  CDS            mCherry: mCherry is a basic (constitutively fluorescent) red fluorescent protein published in 2004, derived from Discosoma sp.. It is reported to be a very rapidly-maturing monomer with low acid sensitivity.
   2215..4709    -  CDS            Cas9(C) (fragment): C-terminal portion of Streptococcus pyogenes Cas9 (Zetsche et al., 2015)
   4710..6311    -  CDS            dCas9(N): N-terminal portion of catalytically inactive Streptococcus pyogenes dCas9 carrying the D10A mutation (Zetsche et al., 2015)
   6426..6905    -  CDS            tadA: TADA_ECOLI - Also known as yfhC. Experimental evidence at protein level: Swiss-Prot protein existence level 1. Catalyzes the deamination of adenosine to inosine at the wobble position 34 of tRNA(Arg2). Essential for cell viability. From Escherichia coli (strain K12).
   6976..6994    -  promoter       T7 promoter: promoter for bacteriophage T7 RNA polymerase
   7036..7239    -  promoter       CMV promoter: human cytomegalovirus (CMV) immediate early promoter
   7240..7619    -  enhancer       CMV enhancer: human cytomegalovirus immediate early enhancer
   7774..7818    +  misc_feature   bom (fragment): basis of mobility region from pBR322
   7889..7993    +  promoter       AmpR promoter: bla
   7994..8854    +  CDS            AmpR: β-lactamase; bla; confers resistance to ampicillin, carbenicillin, and related antibiotics
