[The description below was written by a language model from this plasmid's Addgene catalogue record and pLannotate feature annotations shown in this document.]
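Description:
pME234 is a 9,024 bp mammalian expression plasmid built on a pCMV backbone that encodes a minimally evolved adenine base editor, ABE7.10-HK, fused to an NG-PAM SpCas9 nickase. It is propagated in E. coli through a high-copy ColE1/pUC-type origin and selected with ampicillin via the β-lactamase gene and its native promoter. Remnants of cloning-vector sequence (a lacI fragment, CAP site, lac promoter/operator and a short MCS fragment) are also annotated but play no evident role in the payload.

The roughly 5.6 kb insert is driven by the human CMV immediate-early enhancer and promoter. A T7 promoter sits just upstream of the coding sequence, which could permit in vitro transcription, and the transcript is terminated by the bovine growth hormone polyadenylation signal. The open reading frame begins with an SV40 bipartite nuclear localisation signal, followed by a single annotated E. coli-derived TadA deaminase domain, described as TadA*7.10 with Y123H and N157K. This is joined to SpCas9 carrying D10A, which converts it to a nickase, along with R1335V, L1111R, D1135V, G1218R, E1219F, A1322R and T1337R, which relax PAM recognition to NG. The automated annotation splits Cas9 into N- and C-terminal portions and labels one as "dCas9", but the record describes a contiguous nickase. A second bipartite NLS, a P2A self-cleaving peptide and mCherry follow at the C terminus, so transfected cells co-express a separate red fluorescent marker for identifying or sorting editor-expressing cells.

No guide RNA cassette is annotated, so a guide would have to be supplied separately. The construct is intended for A•T-to-G•C base editing in mammalian cells at sites with NG PAMs.
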