Addgene plasmid #238104: pME234
Purpose: Expresses ME-ABE ABE7.10-HK with SpCas9 (NG
Depositing lab: Alexis Komor. Depositing organization: University of California, San Diego (UCSD). Publication: Precise, minimally evolved adenine base editors generated through mutation reversion analysis. Evanoff M, Korpal S, Krill ZD, Cowan QT, Komor AC. Nat Biotechnol. 2026 Mar 18. doi: 10.1038/s41587-026-03045-z. PubMed 41851306.
Backbone
  Vector backbone: pCMV
  Total vector size (bp): 9024
  Vector type: Mammalian Expression, CRISPR
Growth in bacteria
  Bacterial resistance: Ampicillin, 100 μg/mL
  Growth temperature: 37°C
  Growth strain: NEB Stable
  Copy number: High Copy
Gene/Insert
  Gene/Insert name: TadA*7.10(Y123H/N157K)-m_SpnCas9(D10A) (alt name: ABE7.10-HK NG-nCas9)
  Species: H. sapiens (human), Synthetic
  Insert size (bp): 5625
  Mutation: TadA modifications include Y123H, N157K; NG-nCas9 modifications include D10A (nick) and R1335V, L1111R, D1135V, G1218R, E1219F, A1322R, T1337R (NG)
  Tag / fusion protein: SV40 bpNLS-P2A-mCherry (C terminal on insert); SV40 bpNLS (N terminal on insert)
Terms and licenses: Academic/Nonprofit Terms; Industry Terms: Not Available to Industry
How to cite: pME234 was a gift from Alexis Komor (Addgene plasmid # 238104 ; http://n2t.net/addgene:238104 ; RRID:Addgene_238104)
